Addgene plasmid #182621: pOME0292M
Purpose: PAN-RNA_RevHuman herpesvirus 8 strain JSC-1 clone BAC16, complete genome.
Depositing lab: Dirk Dittmer. Depositing organization: University of North Carolina at Chapel Hill.
Backbone
  Vector backbone: pCDNA3.1 (-)
  Vector type: Mammalian Expression
Growth in bacteria
  Bacterial resistance: Ampicillin, 100 μg/mL
  Growth temperature: 37°C
  Growth strain: DH5alpha
  Copy number: High Copy
Gene/Insert
  Gene/Insert name: Pan_RNA_Rev
  Species: Other
  Insert size (bp): 1092
  Cloning method: Unknown
Terms and licenses: Academic/Nonprofit Terms; Industry Terms: Not Available to Industry
How to cite: pOME0292M was a gift from Dirk Dittmer (Addgene plasmid # 182621 ; http://n2t.net/addgene:182621 ; RRID:Addgene_182621)
