[The description below was written by a language model from this plasmid's Addgene catalogue record and pLannotate feature annotations shown in this document.]
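Description:
pOME0292M is a mammalian expression plasmid built on the pcDNA3.1(-) backbone that carries a 1,092 bp insert named Pan_RNA_Rev. The purpose field links the insert to the PAN RNA region of the human herpesvirus 8 (KSHV) strain JSC-1 BAC16 genome. PAN (polyadenylated nuclear) RNA is an abundant viral long noncoding transcript made during lytic replication. The "Rev" suffix suggests the fragment was cloned in reverse orientation, perhaps as an antisense or control partner to a forward construct, but the record does not say this explicitly, and it gives no cloning method.

The 6,494 nt feature table matches a standard pcDNA3.1 layout. The human CMV immediate-early enhancer and promoter sit upstream of a T7 promoter, which allows in vitro transcription. The bovine growth hormone polyadenylation signal lies downstream. The roughly 1.2 kb gap between the T7 promoter and the bGH signal is unannotated and is presumably where the viral insert lies. A separate SV40 early promoter drives the neo (nptII) gene, terminated by an SV40 poly(A) signal, for G418 selection of stably transfected mammalian cells.

In E. coli the plasmid is maintained by a high-copy ColE1/pUC origin and selected with ampicillin through the bla gene and its own promoter. An f1 origin permits single-stranded DNA production. The short hits to an HIV-1 LTR, ble, lacI and bom, together with the small lac promoter/operator region, are probably backbone remnants or annotation artefacts rather than functional parts. The record supports use for expressing or transcribing this KSHV PAN-derived sequence in mammalian cells or in vitro, but it states no specific experimental application.
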