Features (pLannotate 1.2.2; 19 found; start..end, strand, type, name):
     28..80      -  misc_feature   bom (fragment): basis of mobility region from pBR322
    235..614     +  enhancer       CMV enhancer: human cytomegalovirus immediate early enhancer
    615..818     +  promoter       CMV promoter: human cytomegalovirus (CMV) immediate early promoter
    814..847     +  LTR            5' LTR (truncated) (fragment): truncated 5' long terminal repeat (LTR) from HIV-1
    863..881     +  promoter       T7 promoter: promoter for bacteriophage T7 RNA polymerase
   2091..2315    +  polyA_signal   bGH poly(A) signal: bovine growth hormone polyadenylation signal
   2319..2340    +  promoter       SV40 promoter (fragment): SV40 enhancer and early promoter
   2361..2789    +  rep_origin     f1 ori (sequence partly withheld): f1 bacteriophage origin of replication; arrow indicates direction of (+) strand synthesis
   2803..3132    +  promoter       SV40 promoter: SV40 enhancer and early promoter
   3199..3990    +  CDS            neo: KKA2_KLEPN - Also known as kan, nptII. Experimental evidence at protein level: Swiss-Prot protein existence level 1. Resistance to kanamycin, neomycin, paromomycin, ribostamycin, butirosin and gentamicin B. From Klebsiella pneumoniae.
   4014..4172    +  CDS            ble (fragment): BLE_KLEPN - Experimental evidence at protein level: Swiss-Prot protein existence level 1. Binding protein with a strong affinity to the bleomycin family of antibiotics. Binds to CL990; an antimitotic-antibiotic compound. From Klebsiella pneumoniae.
   4167..4288    +  polyA_signal   SV40 poly(A) signal: SV40 polyadenylation signal
   4361..4377    -  protein_bind   lac operator: The lac repressor binds to the lac operator to inhibit transcription in E. coli. This inhibition can be relieved by adding lactose or isopropyl-β-D-thiogalactopyranoside (IPTG). lac repressor encoded by lacI
   4385..4415    -  promoter       lac promoter: promoter for the E. coli lac operon
   4430..4451    -  protein_bind   CAP binding site: CAP binding activates transcription in the presence of cAMP. E. coli catabolite activator protein
   4464..4556    -  CDS            lacI (fragment): lac repressor; lacI; The lac repressor binds to the lac operator to inhibit transcription in E. coli. This inhibition can be relieved by adding lactose or isopropyl-β-D-thiogalactopyranoside (IPTG).
   4739..5327    -  rep_origin     ori: high-copy-number ColE1/pMB1/pBR322/pUC origin of replication
   5498..6358    -  CDS            AmpR: β-lactamase; bla; confers resistance to ampicillin, carbenicillin, and related antibiotics
   6359..6463    -  promoter       AmpR promoter: bla
>Addgene plasmid #182621 | pOME0292M | addgene full sequence | sequence record 359446 | Addgene NGS Result
GACGGATCGGGAGATCTCCCGATCCCCTATGGTGCACTCTCAGTACAATCTGCTCTGATGCCGCATAGTT
AAGCCAGTATCTGCTCCCTGCTTGTGTGTTGGAGGTCGCTGAGTAGTGCGCGAGCAAAATTTAAGCTACA
ACAAGGCAAGGCTTGACCGACAATTGCATGAAGAATCTGCTTAGGGTTAGGCGTTTTGCGCTGCTTCGCG
ATGTACGGGCCAGATATACGCGTTGACATTGATTATTGACTAGTTATTAATAGTAATCAATTACGGGGTC
ATTAGTTCATAGCCCATATATGGAGTTCCGCGTTACATAACTTACGGTAAATGGCCCGCCTGGCTGACCG
CCCAACGACCCCCGCCCATTGACGTCAATAATGACGTATGTTCCCATAGTAACGCCAATAGGGACTTTCC
ATTGACGTCAATGGGTGGAGTATTTACGGTAAACTGCCCACTTGGCAGTACATCAAGTGTATCATATGCC
AAGTACGCCCCCTATTGACGTCAATGACGGTAAATGGCCCGCCTGGCATTATGCCCAGTACATGACCTTA
TGGGACTTTCCTACTTGGCAGTACATCTACGTATTAGTCATCGCTATTACCATGGTGATGCGGTTTTGGC
AGTACATCAATGGGCGTGGATAGCGGTTTGACTCACGGGGATTTCCAAGTCTCCACCCCATTGACGTCAA
TGGGAGTTTGTTTTGGCACCAAAATCAACGGGACTTTCCAAAATGTCGTAACAACTCCGCCCCATTGACG
CAAATGGGCGGTAGGCGTGTACGGTGGGAGGTCTATATAAGCAGAGCTCTCTGGCTAACTAGAGAACCCA
CTGCTTACTGGCTTATCGAAATTAATACGACTCACTATAGGGAGACCCAAGCTGGCTAGCGTTTAAACGG
GCCCTCTAGACTCGAGCGGCCGCCACTGTGCTGGATATCTGCAGAATTCACCTAATTTGTAACTGGAAAT
AAATACAACATTCAACGTAATGCAATACCATAATCAAATTAAACTCGAGATCCGTGCAATTTAACAGTTT
TCATATTGTACAAAAAGGTTATATGTGACCCTATTTTTGGAACGGCAGACCAGTGACCTCCACAGGCCAC
GCTTGTTCCTTTTTGGGTCGGTTTTGTGGCAATAGTAACAATGTGTTGCGAAAGTGGATGTTCTTTTGTA
GCAATCAGTTGGATCGTTTTGTAGTTTATAATCGGACCTTGAAGGTTGTGTTGTATGTGTAATTTTGTAA
TTGTAACTTTCTCGCGAGGGTCGACGGCGTGTGGTGAAATCAGGTTACAAGAATGTGCTGAAACTTTGAA
GACTGTTTACGGTGGAGTGAAACAGCGGATACAGTAAGTTTAGCTGAACGAATGTGACCTTTTTATTTGT
GTGGTAATGTCGTGATCGGACTATGTTAGATTTTGCGTAAAATTTTACGAAGTGTTGCGTGGTTATTCTA
TGTGTAGGTCTAACAGTGTAAATCCCGTTTCACCGGGCTAAATGTGAGTTAGGCGAAAGATCTTAATGGA
GTTGTGATAGATTCTTAGTCTGTTTGTGTCTTGGCTTTGTTGCTTACTCGTCTATCCATCACGTGGTGAC
AAGACTATGTGGTCACCCGCGACGAAAGGAAAGTGTAATATAAGGTGTAAGTCTGTGCAATTCATAGGAG
CGTATAGTATTTTCCCCCGATGTTGACCGGACCTCTAACTTAGGTTACGTTATTGGGCGTTCCCCACTGA
CATATCAACGGTACCGTTCCAAAAACCCGTTTAGCGTCGAAAACAAGACGCCCGAATACCTCTCGAGGTC
TGGCGCGCCACAAAAAACATGATGTCGAGAGTCCGGTTACACCCTTTTCATCCTGCCTTTTGGATCGGCT
TTCGGTCCTACCCATATAACGGTTTTCGCTGCGTTAGTTGGGTGTTAGCCGCCGTGGTTACTTTTGGTCT
TCGCCGTTCTTCCGTTCGTCGCTCGTGTTTTAGGTATCCACTTCGCCGTCGGTTCCACTGACCCGTCAGG
GTCACGATTTGGATCCGAGCTCGGTACCAAGCTTAAGTTTAAACCGCTGATCAGCCTCGACTGTGCCTTC
TAGTTGCCAGCCATCTGTTGTTTGCCCCTCCCCCGTGCCTTCCTTGACCCTGGAAGGTGCCACTCCCACT
GTCCTTTCCTAATAAAATGAGGAAATTGCATCGCATTGTCTGAGTAGGTGTCATTCTATTCTGGGGGGTG
GGGTGGGGCAGGACAGCAAGGGGGAGGATTGGGAAGACAATAGCAGGCATGCTGGGGATGCGGTGGGCTC
TATGGCTTCTGAGGCGGAAAGAACCAGCTGGGGCTCTAGGGGGTATCCCC
[124 nt withheld, positions 2361-2484]
C
[91 nt withheld, positions 2486-2576]
A
[49 nt withheld, positions 2578-2626]
CCTTTGACGTTGGAGTCCACGTTCTTT
[37 nt withheld, positions 2654-2690]
ACCCTATCTCGGTCTATTCTTTTGATTTATAAGGGATTTTGCCGATTTCGGCCTATTGGTTAAAAAATGA
GCTGATTTAACAAAAATTTAACGCGAATTAATTCTGTGGAATGTGTGTCAGTTAGGGTGTGGAAAGTCCC
CAGGCTCCCCAGCAGGCAGAAGTATGCAAAGCATGCATCTCAATTAGTCAGCAACCAGGTGTGGAAAGTC
CCCAGGCTCCCCAGCAGGCAGAAGTATGCAAAGCATGCATCTCAATTAGTCAGCAACCATAGTCCCGCCC
CTAACTCCGCCCATCCCGCCCCTAACTCCGCCCAGTTCCGCCCATTCTCCGCCCCATGGCTGACTAATTT
TTTTTATTTATGCAGAGGCCGAGGCCGCCTCTGCCTCTGAGCTATTCCAGAAGTAGTGAGGAGGCTTTTT
TGGAGGCCTAGGCTTTTGCAAAAAGCTCCCGGGAGCTTGTATATCCATTTTCGGATCTGATCAAGAGACA
GGATGAGGATCGTTTCGCATGATTGAACAAGATGGATTGCACGCAGGTTCTCCGGCCGCTTGGGTGGAGA
GGCTATTCGGCTATGACTGGGCACAACAGACAATCGGCTGCTCTGATGCCGCCGTGTTCCGGCTGTCAGC
GCAGGGGCGCCCGGTTCTTTTTGTCAAGACCGACCTGTCCGGTGCCCTGAATGAACTGCAGGACGAGGCA
GCGCGGCTATCGTGGCTGGCCACGACGGGCGTTCCTTGCGCAGCTGTGCTCGACGTTGTCACTGAAGCGG
GAAGGGACTGGCTGCTATTGGGCGAAGTGCCGGGGCAGGATCTCCTGTCATCTCACCTTGCTCCTGCCGA
GAAAGTATCCATCATGGCTGATGCAATGCGGCGGCTGCATACGCTTGATCCGGCTACCTGCCCATTCGAC
CACCAAGCGAAACATCGCATCGAGCGAGCACGTACTCGGATGGAAGCCGGTCTTGTCGATCAGGATGATC
TGGACGAAGAGCATCAGGGGCTCGCGCCAGCCGAACTGTTCGCCAGGCTCAAGGCGCGCATGCCCGACGG
CGAGGATCTCGTCGTGACCCATGGCGATGCCTGCTTGCCGAATATCATGGTGGAAAATGGCCGCTTTTCT
GGATTCATCGACTGTGGCCGGCTGGGTGTGGCGGACCGCTATCAGGACATAGCGTTGGCTACCCGTGATA
TTGCTGAAGAGCTTGGCGGCGAATGGGCTGACCGCTTCCTCGTGCTTTACGGTATCGCCGCTCCCGATTC
GCAGCGCATCGCCTTCTATCGCCTTCTTGACGAGTTCTTCTGAGCGGGACTCTGGGGTTCGAAATGACCG
ACCAAGCGACGCCCAACCTGCCATCACGAGATTTCGATTCCACCGCCGCCTTCTATGAAAGGTTGGGCTT
CGGAATCGTTTTCCGGGACGCCGGCTGGATGATCCTCCAGCGCGGGGATCTCATGCTGGAGTTCTTCGCC
CACCCCAACTTGTTTATTGCAGCTTATAATGGTTACAAATAAAGCAATAGCATCACAAATTTCACAAATA
AAGCATTTTTTTCACTGCATTCTAGTTGTGGTTTGTCCAAACTCATCAATGTATCTTATCATGTCTGTAT
ACCGTCGACCTCTAGCTAGAGCTTGGCGTAATCATGGTCATAGCTGTTTCCTGTGTGAAATTGTTATCCG
CTCACAATTCCACACAACATACGAGCCGGAAGCATAAAGTGTAAAGCCTGGGGTGCCTAATGAGTGAGCT
AACTCACATTAATTGCGTTGCGCTCACTGCCCGCTTTCCAGTCGGGAAACCTGTCGTGCCAGCTGCATTA
ATGAATCGGCCAACGCGCGGGGAGAGGCGGTTTGCGTATTGGGCGCTCTTCCGCTTCCTCGCTCACTGAC
TCGCTGCGCTCGGTCGTTCGGCTGCGGCGAGCGGTATCAGCTCACTCAAAGGCGGTAATACGGTTATCCA
CAGAATCAGGGGATAACGCAGGAAAGAACATGTGAGCAAAAGGCCAGCAAAAGGCCAGGAACCGTAAAAA
GGCCGCGTTGCTGGCGTTTTTCCATAGGCTCCGCCCCCCTGACGAGCATCACAAAAATCGACGCTCAAGT
CAGAGGTGGCGAAACCCGACAGGACTATAAAGATACCAGGCGTTTCCCCCTGGAAGCTCCCTCGTGCGCT
CTCCTGTTCCGACCCTGCCGCTTACCGGATACCTGTCCGCCTTTCTCCCTTCGGGAAGCGTGGCGCTTTC
TCATAGCTCACGCTGTAGGTATCTCAGTTCGGTGTAGGTCGTTCGCTCCAAGCTGGGCTGTGTGCACGAA
CCCCCCGTTCAGCCCGACCGCTGCGCCTTATCCGGTAACTATCGTCTTGAGTCCAACCCGGTAAGACACG
ACTTATCGCCACTGGCAGCAGCCACTGGTAACAGGATTAGCAGAGCGAGGTATGTAGGCGGTGCTACAGA
GTTCTTGAAGTGGTGGCCTAACTACGGCTACACTAGAAGAACAGTATTTGGTATCTGCGCTCTGCTGAAG
CCAGTTACCTTCGGAAAAAGAGTTGGTAGCTCTTGATCCGGCAAACAAACCACCGCTGGTAGCGGTGGTT
TTTTTGTTTGCAAGCAGCAGATTACGCGCAGAAAAAAAGGATCTCAAGAAGATCCTTTGATCTTTTCTAC
GGGGTCTGACGCTCAGTGGAACGAAAACTCACGTTAAGGGATTTTGGTCATGAGATTATCAAAAAGGATC
TTCACCTAGATCCTTTTAAATTAAAAATGAAGTTTTAAATCAATCTAAAGTATATATGAGTAAACTTGGT
CTGACAGTTACCAATGCTTAATCAGTGAGGCACCTATCTCAGCGATCTGTCTATTTCGTTCATCCATAGT
TGCCTGACTCCCCGTCGTGTAGATAACTACGATACGGGAGGGCTTACCATCTGGCCCCAGTGCTGCAATG
ATACCGCGAGACCCACGCTCACCGGCTCCAGATTTATCAGCAATAAACCAGCCAGCCGGAAGGGCCGAGC
GCAGAAGTGGTCCTGCAACTTTATCCGCCTCCATCCAGTCTATTAATTGTTGCCGGGAAGCTAGAGTAAG
TAGTTCGCCAGTTAATAGTTTGCGCAACGTTGTTGCCATTGCTACAGGCATCGTGGTGTCACGCTCGTCG
TTTGGTATGGCTTCATTCAGCTCCGGTTCCCAACGATCAAGGCGAGTTACATGATCCCCCATGTTGTGCA
AAAAAGCGGTTAGCTCCTTCGGTCCTCCGATCGTTGTCAGAAGTAAGTTGGCCGCAGTGTTATCACTCAT
GGTTATGGCAGCACTGCATAATTCTCTTACTGTCATGCCATCCGTAAGATGCTTTTCTGTGACTGGTGAG
TACTCAACCAAGTCATTCTGAGAATAGTGTATGCGGCGACCGAGTTGCTCTTGCCCGGCGTCAATACGGG
ATAATACCGCGCCACATAGCAGAACTTTAAAAGTGCTCATCATTGGAAAACGTTCTTCGGGGCGAAAACT
CTCAAGGATCTTACCGCTGTTGAGATCCAGTTCGATGTAACCCACTCGTGCACCCAACTGATCTTCAGCA
TCTTTTACTTTCACCAGCGTTTCTGGGTGAGCAAAAACAGGAAGGCAAAATGCCGCAAAAAAGGGAATAA
GGGCGACACGGAAATGTTGAATACTCATACTCTTCCTTTTTCAATATTATTGAAGCATTTATCAGGGTTA
TTGTCTCATGAGCGGATACATATTTGAATGTATTTAGAAAAATAAACAAATAGGGGTTCCGCGCACATTT
CCCCGAAAAGTGCCACCTGACGTC
