>Addgene plasmid #182621 | pOME0292M | depositor partial sequence | sequence record 353542 | Insert
GAATTCACCTAATTTGTAACTGGAAATAAATACAACATTCAACGTAATGCAATACCATAATCAAATTAAA
CTCGAGATCCGTGCAATTTAACAGTTTTCATATTGTACAAAAAGGTTATATGTGACCCTATTTTTGGAAC
GGCAGACCAGTGACCTCCACAGGCCACGCTTGTTCCTTTTTGGGTCGGTTTTGTGGCAATAGTAACAATG
TGTTGCGAAAGTGGATGTTCTTTTGTAGCAATCAGTTGGATCGTTTTGTAGTTTATAATCGGACCTTGAA
GGTTGTGTTGTATGTGTAATTTTGTAATTGTAACTTTCTCGCGAGGGTCGACGGCGTGTGGTGAAATCAG
GTTACAAGAATGTGCTGAAACTTTGAAGACTGTTTACGGTGGAGTGAAACAGCGGATACAGTAAGTTTAG
CTGAACGAATGTGACCTTTTTATTTGTGTGGTAATGTCGTGATCGGACTATGTTAGATTTTGCGTAAAAT
TTTACGAAGTGTTGCGTGGTTATTCTATGTGTAGGTCTAACAGTGTAAATCCCGTTTCACCGGGCTAAAT
GTGAGTTAGGCGAAAGATCTTAATGGAGTTGTGATAGATTCTTAGTCTGTTTGTGTCTTGGCTTTGTTGC
TTACTCGTCTATCCATCACGTGGTGACAAGACTATGTGGTCACCCGCGACGAAAGGAAAGTGTAATATAA
GGTGTAAGTCTGTGCAATTCATAGGAGCGTATAGTATTTTCCCCCGATGTTGACCGGACCTCTAACTTAG
GTTACGTTATTGGGCGTTCCCCACTGACATATCAACGGTACCGTTCCAAAAACCCGTTTAGCGTCGAAAA
CAAGACGCCCGAATACCTCTCGAGGTCTGGCGCGCCACAAAAAACATGATGTCGAGAGTCCGGTTACACC
CTTTTCATCCTGCCTTTTGGATCGGCTTTCGGTCCTACCCATATAACGGTTTTCGCTGCGTTAGTTGGGT
GTTAGCCGCCGTGGTTACTTTTGGTCTTCGCCGTTCTTCCGTTCGTCGCTCGTGTTTTAGGTATCCACTT
CGCCGTCGGTTCCACTGACCCGTCAGGGTCACGATTTGGATCC
